>Addgene plasmid #55293 | mTagBFP2-Endosomes-14 | depositor partial sequence | sequence record 85698 | insert sequence
GACGTCAGATCCGCTAGCGCTACCGGTCGCCACCATGGTGTCTAAGGGCGAAGAGCTGATTAAGGAGAAC
ATGCACATGAAGCTGTACATGGAGGGCACCGTGGACAACCATCACTTCAAGTGCACATCCGAGGGCGAAG
GCAAGCCCTACGAGGGCACCCAGACCATGAGAATCAAGGTGGTCGAGGGCGGCCCTCTCCCCTTCGCCTT
CGACATCCTGGCTACTAGCTTCCTCTACGGCAGCAAGACCTTCATCAACCACACCCAGGGCATCCCCGAC
TTCTTCAAGCAGTCCTTCCCTGAGGGCTTCACATGGGAGAGAGTCACCACATACGAAGACGGGGGCGTGC
TGACCGCTACCCAGGACACCAGCCTCCAGGACGGCTGCCTCATCTACAACGTCAAGATCAGAGGGGTGAA
CTTCACATCCAACGGCCCTGTGATGCAGAAGAAAACACTCGGCTGGGAGGCCTTCACCGAGACGCTGTAC
CCCGCTGACGGCGGCCTGGAAGGCAGAAACGACATGGCCCTGAAGCTCGTGGGCGGGAGCCATCTGATCG
CAAACGCCAAGACCACATATAGATCCAAGAAACCCGCTAAGAACCTCAAGATGCCTGGCGTCTACTATGT
GGACTACAGACTGGAAAGAATCAAGGAGGCCAACAACGAGACCTACGTCGAGCAGCACGAGGTGGCAGTG
GCCAGATACTGCGACCTCCCTAGCAAACTGGGGCACAAGCTTAATTCCGGATCAGATCTCGAGCTCAAGC
TTGATATCGAATTCCCCATGGAGCAGAAGCTGATCTCCGAGGAGGACCTGAACCGGAAGAAACTGGTGGT
TGTTGGTGATGGAGCCTGTGGAAAGACATGCTTGCTCATAGTCTTCAGCAAGGACGAGTTCCCAGAGGTG
TATGTGCCCACAGTGTTTGAGAACTATGTGGCAGATATCGAGGTGGATGGAAAGCAGGTAGAGTTGGCTT
TGTGGGACACAGCTGGCCAGGAGGACTACGACCGCCTGCGGCCGCTCTCCTACCCGGACACCGACGTCAT
TCTCATGTGCTTCTCGGTGGACAGCCCGGACTCGCTGGAGAACATCCCCGAGAAGTGGGTCCCCGAGGTG
AAGCACTTCTGTCCCAATGTGCCCATCATCCTGGTGGCCAACAAAAAAGACCTGCGCAGCGACGAGCATG
TCCGCACAGAGCTGGCCCGCATGAAGCAGGAACCCGTTCGCACGGATGACGGCCGCGCCATGGCCGTGCG
CATCCAAGCCTACGACTACCTCGAGTGCTCTGCCAAGACCAAGGAAGGCGTGCGCGAGGTCTTCGAGACG
GCCACGCGCGCCGCGCTGCAGAAGCGCTACGGCTCCCAGAACGGCTGCATCAACTGCTGCAAGGTGCTAT
GAGGGCCGCGCCCGTCGCGCCTGCCCCTGCCGGGGATCCACCGGATCTAGATAACTGATCATAATCAGCC
ATACCACATT
