>Addgene plasmid #55293 | mTagBFP2-Endosomes-14 | addgene partial sequence | sequence record 110821 | BFP-F 5'-CCTTCACCGAGACGCTGTA-3'
ACGACATGGCCCTGAAGCTCGTGGGCGGGAGCCATCTGATCGCAAACGCCAAGACCACATATAGATCCAA
GAAACCCGCTAAGAACCTCAAGATGCCTGGCGTCTACTATGTGGACTACAGACTGGAAAGAATCAAGGAG
GCCAACAACGAGACCTACGTCGAGCAGCACGAGGTGGCAGTGGCCAGATACTGCGACCTCCCTAGCAAAC
TGGGGCACAAGCTTAATTCCGGATCAGATCTCGAGCTCAAGCTTGATATCGAATTCCCCATGGAGCAGAA
GCTGATCTCCGAGGAGGACCTGAACCGGAAGAAACTGGTGGTTGTTGGTGATGGAGCCTGTGGAAAGACA
TGCTTGCTCATAGTCTTCAGCAAGGACGAGTTCCCAGAGGTGTATGTGCCCACAGTGTTTGAGAACTATG
TGGCAGATATCGAGGTGGATGGAAAGCAGGTAGAGTTGGCTTTGTGGGACACAGCTGGCCAGGAGGACTA
CGACCGCCTGCGGCCGCTCTCCTACCCGGACACCGACGTCATTCTCATGTGCTTCTCGGTGGACAGCCCG
GACTCGCTGGAGAACATCCCCGAGAAGTGGGTCCCCGAGGTGAAGCACTTCTGTCCCAATGTGCCCATCA
TCCTGGTGGCCAACAAAAAAGACCTGCGCAGCGACGAGCATGTCCGCACAGAGCTGGCCCGCATGAAGCA
GGAACCCGTTCGCACGGATGACGGCCGCGCCATGGCCGTGCGCATCCAAGCCTACGACTACCTCGAGTGC
TCTGCCAAGACCAAGGAAGCG
