[The description below was written by a language model from this plasmid's Addgene catalogue record.]
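Description:
mTagBFP2-Endosomes-14 is a mammalian expression plasmid that produces a blue fluorescent marker for endosomes. It is built on an mTagBFP2 backbone of about 4.75 kb (size without insert), maintained as a high-copy plasmid in E. coli under kanamycin selection. It also carries a neomycin resistance marker, so transfected mammalian cells can be selected with G418 to obtain stable lines. The record gives no feature table, so the specific origin of replication and the regulatory elements driving the resistance marker are not stated. The use of an SV40 polyA reverse sequencing primer suggests that an SV40 polyadenylation signal lies downstream of the expression cassette.

The payload is human RHOB, a small Rho-family GTPase that associates with endosomal membranes, listed in the record simply as "Endosomes". It is expressed from the CMV promoter, a strong constitutive promoter in most mammalian cell types. mTagBFP2 is supplied by the backbone and sits at the N terminus, so the fusion reads mTagBFP2–RhoB. This leaves the C-terminal end of RhoB free, the region where Rho GTPases are normally lipid-modified for membrane attachment. The "14" in the name probably refers to the linker length between the two parts, but the record does not confirm this, and the cloning method is recorded as unknown.

mTagBFP2 is an enhanced monomeric blue fluorescent protein with improved chromophore chemical stability, with excitation at 399 nm and emission at 456 nm. The construct is used as a localization marker to visualise endosomes in transfected cells by fluorescence microscopy. Its blue emission should make it suitable for multicolour imaging alongside green or red organelle markers.
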