Addgene plasmid #55293: mTagBFP2-Endosomes-14
Purpose: Localization: Endosomes, Excitation: 399, Emission: 456
Depositing lab: Michael Davidson. Depositing organization: Florida State University, Tallahassee. Publication: An enhanced monomeric blue fluorescent protein with the high chemical stability of the chromophore. Subach OM, Cranfill PJ, Davidson MW, Verkhusha VV. PLoS One. 2011;6(12):e28674. Epub 2011 Dec 8. 10.1371/journal.pone.0028674 PubMed 22174863.
Backbone
  Vector backbone: mTagBFP2
  Backbone size w/o insert (bp): 4750
  Vector type: Mammalian Expression
  Selectable markers: Neomycin (select with G418)
Growth in bacteria
  Bacterial resistance: Kanamycin, 50 μg/mL
  Growth temperature: 37°C
  Growth strain: DH5alpha
  Copy number: High Copy
Gene/Insert
  Gene/Insert name: Endosomes (alt name: NM_004040.2)
  Species: H. sapiens (human)
  Entrez Gene: RHOB (a.k.a. ARH6, ARHB, MST081, MSTP081, RHOH6)
  Promoter: CMV
  Tag / fusion protein: mTagBFP2 (N terminal on backbone)
  Cloning method: Unknown
  Sequencing primers: 5′ CMV-F; 3′ SV40pA-R
Terms and licenses: Academic/Nonprofit Terms; Industry Terms
Depositor comments: . Excitation = 399; Emission = 456
How to cite: mTagBFP2-Endosomes-14 was a gift from Michael Davidson (Addgene plasmid # 55293 ; http://n2t.net/addgene:55293 ; RRID:Addgene_55293)
